Addgene plasmid #247011: pFB1.HMBP-Prs.AEBP2iso2.mt2∆
Purpose: Expresses human AEBP2iso2.mt2∆ in insect cells, under a C3-cleavable (PreScission Protease) N-terminal hexahistidine-MBP tag.
Depositing lab: Chen Davidovich. Depositing organization: Monash University. Publication: Auto-inhibition of PRC2 by the broadly expressed long isoform of AEBP2. Mucha M, Lai Z, McKenzie NJ, Matra F, Boudes M, Flanigan SF, Alejo-Vinogradova MT, Monger C, Zhang Q, Nimmo D, Healy E, Silva AJ, Angelov D, Reck DM, Holland G, Atmaca ZE, King HE, Hamilton M, Glancy E, Nolan J, Weatheritt RJ, Bell O, Vermeulen M, Davidovich C, Bracken AP. EMBO J. 2025 Dec;44(23):6979-7020. doi: 10.1038/s44318-025-00616-9. Epub 2025 Oct 30. PubMed 41168462.
Backbone
  Vector backbone: pFast.Bac1 (pFB1.HMBP.A3.PrS.ybbR)
  Vector type: Insect Expression
Growth in bacteria
  Bacterial resistance: Ampicillin and Gentamicin, 100 & 10 μg/mL
  Growth temperature: 37°C
  Growth strain: DH5alpha
  Copy number: High Copy
Gene/Insert
  Gene/Insert name: AEBP2iso2.mt2∆
  Species: H. sapiens (human)
  Mutation: deletion of aa 95-109
  Entrez Gene: AEBP2
  Promoter: Polyhedrin
  Tag / fusion protein: 6xHis-MBP (N terminal on backbone)
  Cloning method: Gibson Cloning
Terms and licenses: Academic/Nonprofit Terms; Industry Terms: Not Available to Industry
How to cite: pFB1.HMBP-Prs.AEBP2iso2.mt2∆ was a gift from Chen Davidovich (Addgene plasmid # 247011 ; http://n2t.net/addgene:247011 ; RRID:Addgene_247011)
