[The description below was written by a language model from this plasmid's Addgene catalogue record and pLannotate feature annotations shown in this document.]
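Description:
pFB1.HMBP-Prs.AEBP2iso2.mt2∆ is a pFastBac1-derived baculovirus donor plasmid (about 7.3 kb) for producing a mutant form of human AEBP2 in insect cells. It is maintained in E. coli as a high-copy plasmid through a ColE1/pUC-type origin and also carries an f1 phage origin. Selection uses ampicillin (β-lactamase) together with gentamicin; the gentamicin acetyltransferase gene is driven by the class 1 integron Pc promoter.

The expression cassette and the gentamicin marker lie between the Tn7R and Tn7L ends of a mini-Tn7 element. In the Bac-to-Bac type of workflow, this arrangement allows site-specific transposition of the cassette into a baculovirus shuttle genome (bacmid) held in a suitable E. coli strain. The resulting recombinant bacmid is then used to generate virus for infecting insect cells. Within the transposable segment, the Autographa californica polyhedrin promoter, a very strong late viral promoter, drives a single fusion open reading frame terminated by the SV40 polyadenylation signal. According to the catalogue entry, the fusion begins with an N-terminal hexahistidine tag. This is followed by a cytosolic maltose-binding protein lacking its signal sequence, then a PreScission (HRV 3C) protease cleavage site, and finally AEBP2 isoform 2 carrying the mt2∆ deletion of amino acids 95–109. The His tag and protease site are not separately annotated in the feature table.

AEBP2 is an accessory subunit of Polycomb repressive complex 2, which deposits H3K27me3. The His-MBP tag supports affinity purification and can aid solubility, and protease cleavage removes it afterwards. The construct therefore suits preparation of recombinant mutant AEBP2 for studying how this region of the protein affects PRC2.
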