Features (pLannotate 1.2.2; 16 found; start..end, strand, type, name):
      2..456     +  rep_origin     f1 ori (sequence partly withheld): f1 bacteriophage origin of replication; arrow indicates direction of (+) strand synthesis
    482..586     +  promoter       AmpR promoter: bla
    587..1447    +  CDS            AmpR: β-lactamase; bla; confers resistance to ampicillin, carbenicillin, and related antibiotics
   1618..2206    +  rep_origin     ori: high-copy-number ColE1/pMB1/pBR322/pUC origin of replication
   2381..2432    -  misc_feature   bom (fragment): basis of mobility region from pBR322
   2500..2724    -  mobile_element Tn7R: mini-Tn7 element (right end of the Tn7 transposon) Tn7
   2791..3324    -  CDS            GmR: gentamycin acetyltransferase; aacC1; confers resistance to gentamycin
   3494..3522    -  promoter       Pc promoter: intI1 (promoter lies within the coding sequence); class 1 integron promoter
   3500..3847    -  CDS            YPR2_ECOLX (fragment): Protein predicted: Swiss-Prot protein existence level 4. From Escherichia coli.
   3872..3963    +  promoter       polyhedrin promoter: polh from Autographa californica; promoter for the baculovirus polyhedrin gene
   4048..5145    +  CDS            MBP: maltose binding protein from E. coli; malE (mutated); This version of the gene does not encode a signal sequence, so MBP will remain in the cytosol.
   5209..6669    +  CDS            AEBP2 (fragment): AEBP2_HUMAN - Experimental evidence at protein level: Swiss-Prot protein existence level 1. Acts as an accessory subunit for the core Polycomb repressive complex 2 (PRC2), which mediates histone H3K27 (H3K27me3) trimethylation on chromatin leading to transcriptional repression of the affected target gene (PubMed:15225548, PubMed:31959557, PubMed:29499137). Plays a role in nucleosome localization of the PRC2 complex (PubMed:29499137). From Homo sapiens (Human).
   6732..6815    +  CDS            large T antigen (fragment): large T antigen from SV40 (simian virus 40)
   6838..6972    +  polyA_signal   SV40 poly(A) signal: SV40 polyadenylation signal
   7001..7166    -  mobile_element Tn7L: mini-Tn7 element (left end of the Tn7 transposon) Tn7
   7329..7345    +  CDS            lacZα (fragment): LacZα fragment of β-galactosidase; lacZ fragment
>Addgene plasmid #247011 | pFB1.HMBP-Prs.AEBP2iso2.mt2∆ | addgene full sequence | sequence record 493361 | Addgene NGS Result
G
[124 nt withheld, positions 2-125]
C
[91 nt withheld, positions 127-217]
A
[49 nt withheld, positions 219-267]
CCTTTGACGTTGGAGTCCACGTTCTT
[37 nt withheld, positions 294-330]
ACCCTATCTCGGTCTATTCTTTTGATTTATAAGGGATTTTGCCGATTTCGGCCTATTGGTTAAAAAATGA
GCTGATTTAACAAAAATTTAACGCGAATTTTAACAAAATATTAACGCTTACAATTTAGGTGGCACTTTTC
GGGGAAATGTGCGCGGAACCCCTATTTGTTTATTTTTCTAAATACATTCAAATATGTATCCGCTCATGAG
ACAATAACCCTGATAAATGCTTCAATAATATTGAAAAAGGAAGAGTATGAGTATTCAACATTTCCGTGTC
GCCCTTATTCCCTTTTTTGCGGCATTTTGCCTTCCTGTTTTTGCTCACCCAGAAACGCTGGTGAAAGTAA
AAGATGCTGAAGATCAGTTGGGTGCACGAGTGGGTTACATCGAACTGGATCTCAACAGCGGTAAGATCCT
TGAGAGTTTTCGCCCCGAAGAACGTTTTCCAATGATGAGCACTTTTAAAGTTCTGCTATGTGGCGCGGTA
TTATCCCGTATTGACGCCGGGCAAGAGCAACTCGGTCGCCGCATACACTATTCTCAGAATGACTTGGTTG
AGTACTCACCAGTCACAGAAAAGCATCTTACGGATGGCATGACAGTAAGAGAATTATGCAGTGCTGCCAT
AACCATGAGTGATAACACTGCGGCCAACTTACTTCTGACAACGATCGGAGGACCGAAGGAGCTAACCGCT
TTTTTGCACAACATGGGGGATCATGTAACTCGCCTTGATCGTTGGGAACCGGAGCTGAATGAAGCCATAC
CAAACGACGAGCGTGACACCACGATGCCTGTAGCAATGGCAACAACGTTGCGCAAACTATTAACTGGCGA
ACTACTTACTCTAGCTTCCCGGCAACAATTAATAGACTGGATGGAGGCGGATAAAGTTGCAGGACCACTT
CTGCGCTCGGCCCTTCCGGCTGGCTGGTTTATTGCTGATAAATCTGGAGCCGGTGAGCGTGGGTCTCGCG
GTATCATTGCAGCACTGGGGCCAGATGGTAAGCCCTCCCGTATCGTAGTTATCTACACGACGGGGAGTCA
GGCAACTATGGATGAACGAAATAGACAGATCGCTGAGATAGGTGCCTCACTGATTAAGCATTGGTAACTG
TCAGACCAAGTTTACTCATATATACTTTAGATTGATTTAAAACTTCATTTTTAATTTAAAAGGATCTAGG
TGAAGATCCTTTTTGATAATCTCATGACCAAAATCCCTTAACGTGAGTTTTCGTTCCACTGAGCGTCAGA
CCCCGTAGAAAAGATCAAAGGATCTTCTTGAGATCCTTTTTTTCTGCGCGTAATCTGCTGCTTGCAAACA
AAAAAACCACCGCTACCAGCGGTGGTTTGTTTGCCGGATCAAGAGCTACCAACTCTTTTTCCGAAGGTAA
CTGGCTTCAGCAGAGCGCAGATACCAAATACTGTTCTTCTAGTGTAGCCGTAGTTAGGCCACCACTTCAA
GAACTCTGTAGCACCGCCTACATACCTCGCTCTGCTAATCCTGTTACCAGTGGCTGCTGCCAGTGGCGAT
AAGTCGTGTCTTACCGGGTTGGACTCAAGACGATAGTTACCGGATAAGGCGCAGCGGTCGGGCTGAACGG
GGGGTTCGTGCACACAGCCCAGCTTGGAGCGAACGACCTACACCGAACTGAGATACCTACAGCGTGAGCT
ATGAGAAAGCGCCACGCTTCCCGAAGGGAGAAAGGCGGACAGGTATCCGGTAAGCGGCAGGGTCGGAACA
GGAGAGCGCACGAGGGAGCTTCCAGGGGGAAACGCCTGGTATCTTTATAGTCCTGTCGGGTTTCGCCACC
TCTGACTTGAGCGTCGATTTTTGTGATGCTCGTCAGGGGGGCGGAGCCTATGGAAAAACGCCAGCAACGC
GGCCTTTTTACGGTTCCTGGCCTTTTGCTCACATGTTCTTTCCTGCGTTATCCCCTGATTCTGTGGATAA
CCGTATTACCGCCTTTGAGTGAGCTGATACCGCTCGCCGCAGCCGAACGACCGAGCGCAGCGAGTCAGTG
AGCGAGGAAGCGGAAGAGCGCCTGATGCGGTATTTTCTCCTTACGCATCTGTGCGGTATTTCACACCGCA
TAGACCAGCCGCGTAACCTGGCAAAATCGGTTACGGTTGAGTAATAAATGGATGCCCTGCGTAAGCGGGT
GTGGGCGGACAATAAAGTCTTAAACTGAACAAAATAGATCTAAACTATGACAATAAAGTCTTAAACTAGA
CAGAATAGTTGTAAACTGAAATCAGTCCAGTTATGCTGTGAAAAAGCATACTGGACTTTTGTTATGGCTA
AAGCAAACTCTTCATTTTCTGAAGTGCAAATTGCCCGTCGTATTAAAGAGGGGCGTGGCCAAGGGCATGG
TAAAGACTATATTCGCGGCGTTGTGACAATTTACCGAACAACTCCGCGGCCGGGAAGCCGATCTCGGCTT
GAACGAATTGTTAGGTGGCGGTACTTGGGTCGATATCAAAGTGCATCACTTCTTCCCGTATGCCCAACTT
TGTATAGAGAGCCACTGCGGGATCGTCACCGTAATCTGCTTGCACGTAGATCACATAAGCACCAAGCGCG
TTGGCCTCATGCTTGAGGAGATTGATGAGCGCGGTGGCAATGCCCTGCCTCCGGTGCTCGCCGGAGACTG
CGAGATCATAGATATAGATCTCACTACGCGGCTGCTCAAACTTGGGCAGAACGTAAGCCGCGAGAGCGCC
AACAACCGCTTCTTGGTCGAAGGCAGCAAGCGCGATGAATGTCTTACTACGGAGCAAGTTCCCGAGGTAA
TCGGAGTCCGGCTGATGTTGGGAGTAGGTGGCTACGTCTCCGAACTCACGACCGAAAAGATCAAGAGCAG
CCCGCATGGATTTGACTTGGTCAGGGCCGAGCCTACATGTGCGAATGATGCCCATACTTGAGCCACCTAA
CTTTGTTTTAGGGCGACTGCCCTGCTGCGTAACATCGTTGCTGCTGCGTAACATCAAACATCGACCCACG
GCGTAACGCGCTTGCTGCTTGGATGCCCGAGGCATAGACTGTACAAAAAAACAGTCATAACAAGCCATGA
AAACCGCCACTGCGCCGTTACCACCGCTGCGTTCGGTCAAGGTTCTGGACCAGTTGCGTGAGCGCATACG
CTACTTGCATTACAGTTTACGAACCGAACAGGCTTATGTCAACTGGGTTCGTGCCTTCATCCGTTTCCAC
GGTGTGCGTCACCCGGCAACCTTGGGCAGCAGCGAAGTCGAGGCATTTCTGTCCTGGCTGGCGAACGAGC
GCAAGGTTTCGGTCTCCACGCATCGTCAGGCATTGGCGGCCTTGCTGTTCTTCTACGGCAAGGTGCTGTG
CACGGATCTGCCCTGGCTTCAGGAGATCGGAAGACCTCGGCCGTCGCGGCGCTTGCCGGTGGTGCTGACC
CCGGATGAAGTGGTTCGCATCCTCGGTTTTCTGGAAGGCGAGCATCGTTTGTTCGCCCAGGACTCTAGCT
ATAGTTCTAGTGGTTGGCTACATACTCCGGAATATTAATAGATCATGGAGATAATTAAAATGATAACCAT
CTCGCAAATAAATAAGTATTTTACTGTTTTCGTAACAGTTTTGTAATAAAAAAACCTATAAATATTCCGG
ATTATTCATACCGTCCCACCATCGGGCGCGGATCTCGGTCCGAAACCATGGGTCATCACCATCATCATCA
CGGTACCAAAACTGAAGAAGGTAAACTGGTAATCTGGATTAACGGCGATAAAGGCTATAACGGTCTCGCT
GAAGTCGGTAAGAAATTCGAGAAAGATACCGGAATTAAAGTCACCGTTGAGCATCCGGATAAACTGGAAG
AGAAATTCCCACAGGTTGCGGCAACTGGCGATGGCCCTGACATTATCTTCTGGGCACACGACCGCTTTGG
TGGCTACGCTCAATCTGGCCTGTTGGCTGAAATCACCCCGGACAAAGCGTTCCAGGACAAGCTGTATCCG
TTTACCTGGGATGCCGTACGTTACAACGGCAAGCTGATTGCTTACCCGATCGCTGTTGAAGCGTTATCGC
TGATTTATAACAAAGATCTGCTGCCGAACCCGCCAAAAACCTGGGAAGAGATCCCGGCGCTGGATAAAGA
ACTGAAAGCGAAAGGTAAGAGCGCGCTGATGTTCAACCTGCAAGAACCGTACTTCACCTGGCCGCTGATT
GCTGCTGACGGGGGTTATGCGTTCAAGTATGAAAACGGCAAGTACGACATTAAAGACGTGGGCGTGGATA
ACGCTGGCGCGAAAGCGGGTCTGACCTTCCTGGTTGACCTGATTAAAAACAAACACATGAATGCAGACAC
CGATTACTCCATCGCAGAAGCTGCCTTTAATAAAGGCGAAACAGCGATGACCATCAACGGCCCGTGGGCA
TGGTCCAACATCGACACCAGCAAAGTGAATTATGGTGTAACGGTACTGCCGACCTTCAAGGGTCAACCAT
CCAAACCGTTCGTTGGCGTGCTGAGCGCAGGTATTAACGCCGCCAGTCCGAACAAAGAGCTGGCAAAAGA
GTTCCTCGAAAACTATCTGCTGACTGATGAAGGTCTGGAAGCGGTTAATAAAGACAAACCGCTGGGTGCC
GTAGCGCTGAAGTCTTACGAGGAAGAGTTGGCGAAAGATCCACGTATTGCCGCCACCATGGAAAACGCCC
AGAAAGGTGAAATCATGCCGAACATCCCGCAGATGTCCGCTTTCTGGTATGCCGTGCGTACTGCGGTGAT
CAACGCCGCCAGCGGTCGTCAGACTGTCGATGAAGCCCTGAAAGACGCGCAGACTGCGGCCGCAGGCACC
GATTACGATATCCCAACGACCCTGGAAGTTCTGTTCCAGGGGCCCGGGGCGGCAGCGATAACCGATATGG
CCGACTTGGAAGAGCTTTCTAGACTGAGCCCTCTCCCTCCTGGTTCCCCCGGCAGTGCGGCCAGAGGTCG
TGCCGAACCACCTGAGGAAGAAGAAGAGGAGGAAGAGGAGGAGGAGGAAGCCGAAGCCGAAGCTGTAGCT
GCTTTGCTCCTCAACGGTGGTTCCGGCGGTGGTGGAGGAGGTGGTGGCGGAGGCGTTGGAGGTGGAGAAG
CAGAGACTATGTCCGAGCCAAGCCCCGAAAGTGCATCCCAGGCGGGCAGCAGCAGCAGCGGCGGGGGTGA
GGAGGAGAGTAGCGCCGAGAGCCTGGTGGGCAGCAGCGGCGGGAGCAGCAGCGACGAGACCCGCTCGTTG
AGCCCCGGCGCCGCCAGCAGCAGCAGCGGGGATGGGGACGGCAAGGAGGGCCTGGAGGAGCCCAAGGGAC
CGCGGGGCAGCCAGGGCGGCGGCGGGGGCGGCAGCAGTAGCAGCAGCGTAGTCTCCAGCGGCGGCGACGA
GGGCTACGGGACTGGGGGAGGCGGAAGCAGCGCGACCTCCGGGGGCCGGCGGGGCAGCTTGGAGATGTCG
TCGGATGGGGAACCCCTGAGCCGCATGGACTCGGAGGACAGCATAAGCAGTACTATAATGGATGTAGACA
GCACAATTTCCAGTGGGCGTTCAACTCCAGCAATGATGAATGGACAAGGAAGCACTACTTCTTCAAGCAA
AAATATTGCCTATAATTGTTGTTGGGACCAGTGCCAGGCTTGCTTCAACTCTAGCCCAGATCTGGCAGAT
CACATCCGTTCCATACATGTAGATGGTCAGCGAGGAGGGGTATTTGTTTGCTTATGGAAAGGTTGTAAAG
TATATAACACTCCATCTACCAGTCAAAGTTGGTTACAAAGGCATATGCTGACACACAGTGGAGACAAACC
TTTCAAGTGTGTTGTTGGTGGCTGCAATGCCAGCTTTGCTTCTCAGGGAGGGCTAGCTCGTCATGTACCC
ACACACTTCAGTCAGCAGAACTCCTCAAAAGTTTCTAGCCAGCCAAAGGCCAAAGAAGAATCTCCTTCTA
AAGCTGGAATGAACAAAAGGAGGAAATTAAAGAACAAAAGACGACGCTCATTACCACGGCCACATGATTT
CTTCGATGCACAAACACTGGATGCGATAAGACATCGAGCCATATGCTTTAACCTCTCAGCTCATATAGAA
AGTTTAGGGAAGGGACACAGTGTTGTTTTTCATAGTACTGTAATAGCTAAGAGAAAAGAAGATTCTGGGA
AGATCAAACTTTTGCTTCATTGGATGCCTGAAGACATTCTGCCTGATGTGTGGGTGAATGAAAGTGAACG
ACATCAGTTAAAAACTAAAGTAGTTCATTTATCAAAGCTACCCAAAGATACTGCCTTGCTTTTGGACCCA
AACATATACAGAACAATGCCGCAGAAGAGGTTGAAGAGGTGATAATCTAGAGCCTGCAGTCTCGAGGCAT
GCGGTACCAAGCTTGTCGAGAAGTACTAGAGGATCATAATCAGCCATACCACATTTGTAGAGGTTTTACT
TGCTTTAAAAAACCTCCCACACCTCCCCCTGAACCTGAAACATAAAATGAATGCAATTGTTGTTGTTAAC
TTGTTTATTGCAGCTTATAATGGTTACAAATAAAGCAATAGCATCACAAATTTCACAAATAAAGCATTTT
TTTCACTGCATTCTAGTTGTGGTTTGTCCAAACTCATCAATGTATCTTATCATGTCTGGATCTGATCACT
GATATCGCCTAGGAGATCCGAACCAGATAAGTGAAATCTAGTTCCAAACTATTTTGTCATTTTTAATTTT
CGTATTAGCTTACGACGCTACACCCAGTTCCCATCTATTTTGTCACTCTTCCCTAAATAATCCTTAAAAA
CTCCATTTCCACCCCTCCCAGTTCCCAACTATTTTGTCCGCCCACAGCGGGGCATTTTTCTTCCTGTTAT
GTTTTTAATCAAACATCCTGCCAACTCCATGTGACAAACCGTCATCTTCGGCTACTTTTTCTCTGTCACA
GAATGAAAATTTTTCTGTCATCTCTTCGTTATTAATGTTTGTAATTGACTGAATATCAACGCTTATTTGC
AGCCTGAATGGCGAATGG
