>Addgene plasmid #247011 | pFB1.HMBP-Prs.AEBP2iso2.mt2∆ | depositor partial sequence | sequence record 488552 | insert
ATGGCGGCAGCGATAACCGATATGGCCGACTTGGAAGAGCTTTCTAGACTGAGCCCTCTCCCTCCTGGTT
CCCCCGGCAGTGCGGCCAGAGGTCGTGCCGAACCACCTGAGGAAGAAGAAGAGGAGGAAGAGGAGGAGGA
GGAAGCCGAAGCCGAAGCTGTAGCTGCTTTGCTCCTCAACGGTGGTTCCGGCGGTGGTGGAGGAGGTGGT
GGCGGAGGCGTTGGAGGTGGAGAAGCAGAGACTATGTCCGAGCCAAGCCCCGAAAGTGCATCCCAGGCGG
GCAGCAGCAGCAGCGGCGGGGGTGAGGAGGAGAGTAGCGCCGAGAGCCTGGTGGGCAGCAGCGGCGGGAG
CAGCAGCGACGAGACCCGCTCGTTGAGCCCCGGCGCCGCCAGCAGCAGCAGCGGGGATGGGGACGGCAAG
GAGGGCCTGGAGGAGCCCAAGGGACCGCGGGGCAGCCAGGGCGGCGGCGGGGGCGGCAGCAGTAGCAGCA
GCGTAGTCTCCAGCGGCGGCGACGAGGGCTACGGGACTGGGGGAGGCGGAAGCAGCGCGACCTCCGGGGG
CCGGCGGGGCAGCTTGGAGATGTCGTCGGATGGGGAACCCCTGAGCCGCATGGACTCGGAGGACAGCATA
AGCAGTACTATAATGGATGTAGACAGCACAATTTCCAGTGGGCGTTCAACTCCAGCAATGATGAATGGAC
AAGGAAGCACTACTTCTTCAAGCAAAAATATTGCCTATAATTGTTGTTGGGACCAGTGCCAGGCTTGCTT
CAACTCTAGCCCAGATCTGGCAGATCACATCCGTTCCATACATGTAGATGGTCAGCGAGGAGGGGTATTT
GTTTGCTTATGGAAAGGTTGTAAAGTATATAACACTCCATCTACCAGTCAAAGTTGGTTACAAAGGCATA
TGCTGACACACAGTGGAGACAAACCTTTCAAGTGTGTTGTTGGTGGCTGCAATGCCAGCTTTGCTTCTCA
GGGAGGGCTAGCTCGTCATGTACCCACACACTTCAGTCAGCAGAACTCCTCAAAAGTTTCTAGCCAGCCA
AAGGCCAAAGAAGAATCTCCTTCTAAAGCTGGAATGAACAAAAGGAGGAAATTAAAGAACAAAAGACGAC
GCTCATTACCACGGCCACATGATTTCTTCGATGCACAAACACTGGATGCGATAAGACATCGAGCCATATG
CTTTAACCTCTCAGCTCATATAGAAAGTTTAGGGAAGGGACACAGTGTTGTTTTTCATAGTACTGTAATA
GCTAAGAGAAAAGAAGATTCTGGGAAGATCAAACTTTTGCTTCATTGGATGCCTGAAGACATTCTGCCTG
ATGTGTGGGTGAATGAAAGTGAACGACATCAGTTAAAAACTAAAGTAGTTCATTTATCAAAGCTACCCAA
AGATACTGCCTTGCTTTTGGACCCAAACATATACAGAACAATGCCGCAGAAGAGGTTGAAGAGGTAA
